Addgene plasmid #24487: pcDNA3.1mLCAD_K42Q_FLAG
Depositing lab: Eric Verdin. Depositing organization: J. David Gladstone Institutes. Publication: SIRT3 regulates mitochondrial fatty-acid oxidation by reversible enzyme deacetylation. Hirschey MD, Shimazu T, Goetzman E, Jing E, Schwer B, Lombard DB, Grueter CA, Harris C, Biddinger S, Ilkayeva OR, Stevens RD, Li Y, Saha AK, Ruderman NB, Bain JR, Newgard CB, Farese RV, Alt FW, Kahn CR, Verdin E. Nature. 2010 Mar 4. 464(7285):121-5. 10.1038/nature08778 PubMed 20203611.
Backbone
  Vector backbone: pcDNA3.1
  Backbone manufacturer: Invitrogen
  Backbone size w/o insert (bp): 5400
  Vector type: Mammalian Expression
  Selectable markers: Neomycin (select with G418)
Growth in bacteria
  Bacterial resistance: Ampicillin, 100 μg/mL
  Growth temperature: 37°C
  Growth strain: DH5alpha
  Copy number: Unknown
Gene/Insert
  Gene/Insert name: Long chain acyl-CoA dehydrogenase (alt names: LCAD; acadl; LCAD-K42Q)
  Species: M. musculus (mouse)
  Insert size (bp): 1200
  Mutation: Lys42Gln
  GenBank ID: BC027412
  Entrez Gene: Acadl (a.k.a. AA960361, AU018452, C79855, LCAD)
  Tag / fusion protein: FLAG (C terminal on insert)
  Cloning method: Restriction Enzyme; 5′ cloning site BamHI (not destroyed); 3′ cloning site EcoRI (not destroyed)
  Sequencing primers: 5′ n/a
Terms and licenses: Academic/Nonprofit Terms; Industry Terms: Not Available to Industry
How to cite: pcDNA3.1mLCAD_K42Q_FLAG was a gift from Eric Verdin (Addgene plasmid # 24487 ; http://n2t.net/addgene:24487 ; RRID:Addgene_24487)
