[The description below was written by a language model from this plasmid's Addgene catalogue record.]
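Description:
pcDNA3.1mLCAD_K42Q_FLAG is a mammalian expression plasmid built on the commercial pcDNA3.1 backbone (about 5.4 kb without insert). It is propagated in E. coli under ampicillin selection and carries a neomycin resistance marker, so transfected mammalian cells can be selected with G418 if stable expression is wanted. The record does not list the promoter or other regulatory elements and no feature table is provided. pcDNA3.1 vectors generally drive the insert from the CMV immediate-early promoter with a downstream polyadenylation signal, but this is a property of the backbone family rather than something stated here.

The insert, roughly 1.2 kb and cloned between BamHI and EcoRI sites that both remain intact, encodes mouse long-chain acyl-CoA dehydrogenase (LCAD, gene Acadl), a mitochondrial enzyme of fatty-acid beta-oxidation. It bears a Lys42Gln point mutation and a C-terminal FLAG epitope tag for detection or immunoprecipitation with anti-FLAG antibodies. Replacing lysine with glutamine removes the positive charge and is commonly used to mimic a constitutively acetylated lysine. The associated publication concerns regulation of mitochondrial fatty-acid oxidation by SIRT3 through reversible enzyme deacetylation, so the construct most plausibly serves to test how the acetylation state of lysine 42 affects LCAD behaviour in transfected cells, in comparison with wild-type or other lysine 42 variants. The record itself does not spell out the intended experiment.
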