>Addgene plasmid #24487 | pcDNA3.1mLCAD_K42Q_FLAG | addgene partial sequence | sequence record 30223 | 24487 with CMv-F
AGCTCTCTGGCTAACTAGAGAACCCACTGCTTACTGGCTTATCGAAATTAATACGACTCACTATAGGGAG
ACCCAAGCTGGCTAGCGTTTAAACTTAAGCTTGGTACCGAGCTCGGATCCACCATGGCTGCGCGCCTGCT
CCTCCGCTCCCTGCGCGTCCTGAAAGCCCGCTCGGCGCCACGCCCGCCGCCCTCCGCCCGATGTTCTCAT
TCTGGAGCAGAAGCGCGTCTAGAAACTCCTAGTGCACAAAAATTAACTGACGTTGGAATCAGGAGAATCT
TTTCCTCGGAGCATGACATTTTCCGGGAGAGTGTAAGGAAGTTTTTCCAAGAAGAAGTGATTCCTCACCA
CACAGAATGGGAGAAAGCTGGAGAAGTGAGTAGAGAGGTCTGGGAAAAAGCTGGCAAGCAGGGCTTGCTT
GGCATCAACATCGCAGAGAAACATGGCGGCATTGGTGGGGACTTGCTCTCAACAGCAGTTACTTGGGAAG
AGCAAGCGTACTCCAATTGCACAGGCCCTGGCTTCAGCCTCCACTCAGATATTGTCATGCCCTATATTGC
GAATTACGGCACAAAAGAACAGATCGAGAAGTTCATCCCCCAGATGACGGCAGGCAAGTGTATCGGTGCC
ATAGCCATGACAGAGCCTGGGGCCGGAAGTGACTTACAAGGAGTAAGAACGAACGCCAAAAGATCTGGGG
AGTGATTGGATTCTCAATGGAAGCAAGGTGTTCATCACTAATGGGCTGGTTAAG
