>Addgene plasmid #24487 | pcDNA3.1mLCAD_K42Q_FLAG | addgene partial sequence | sequence record 30224 | 24487 with BGH-rev
CTCTAGATTACTTGTCATCGTCGTCCTTGTAGTCTCCTCCGAATTCGCTGTCACTGACGATCTGTCTTGC
GATCAGCTCTTTCATTATTTCGTTGGTACCACCGTAGATCGGCTGCACCCGAGCATCCACATAAGCTTTT
GCAATCGGGTACTCCCACATGTACCCCCAGCCTCCGTGGAGTTGAACACATTCATAAGCTACACTGTTTT
GTAATTCAGATGCCCAGTATTTTGCCATGGAAGCGGAACCGGAGTCCAGACGTTTGGTTTCATGCAACTG
CAGGCAGCTGTCCACAAAAGCTCTGGTGACACATATGTGTGTCTTTAATTCTGCTAGTTTATGCTGCACC
GTCTGTATGTGTGCAACTGTTTTCCCAAAAGCTTTTCTTTGCTTCACGTAGTTCCTGGTTTCTTCAAACA
TGAACTCACAGGCAGAAATCGCCAACTCAGCAATTAAGAGCCTTTCCTGTGGGAGCTCTTGCATGAGGTA
GTAGAAGCCTTTATTCTCTTCTCCAAGTAAGGCATTAGCTGGCAATCGGACATCTTCAAAGAATAGTTCT
GCTGTGTCCTGAGCTTTCATTCCCATCTTATGCAGCTTCCGGCCCTTGATAAATCCTTTCATTCCATTTT
CCACCAAAAAGAGGCTAATGCCATGGGCAGGCGATCGAGCTTCACGGTTGGTGACGGCCACGACGATCAC
GAGATCACTTAACCAGCCATTAGTGATGAA
